>Addgene plasmid #77860 | KSR1 gRNA (BRDN0001147076) | addgene full sequence | sequence record 188542 | Addgene Assembled Sequence
CCCGGGTGCAAAGATGGATAAAGTTTTAAACAGAGAGGAATCTTTGCAGCTAATGGACCTTCTAGGTCTT
GAAAGGAGTGGGAATTGGCTCCGGTGCCCGTCAGTGGGCAGAGCGCACATCGCCCACAGTCCCCGAGAAG
TTGGGGGGAGGGGTCGGCAATTGATCCGGTGCCTAGAGAAGGTGGCGCGGGGTAAACTGGGAAAGTGATG
TCGTGTACTGGCTCCGCCTTTTTCCCGAGGGTGGGGGAGAACCGTATATAAGTGCAGTAGTCGCCGTGAA
CGTTCTTTTTCGCAACGGGTTTGCCGCCAGAACACAGGTAAGTGCCGTGTGTGGTTCCCGCGGGCCTGGC
CTCTTTACGGGTTATGGCCCTTGCGTGCCTTGAATTACTTCCACCTGGCTGCAGTACGTGATTCTTGATC
CCGAGCTTCGGGTTGGAAGTGGGTGGGAGAGTTCGAGGCCTTGCGCTTAAGGAGCCCCTTCGCCTCGTGC
TTGAGTTGAGGCCTGGCCTGGGCGCTGGGGCCGCCGCGTGCGAATCTGGTGGCACCTTCGCGCCTGTCTC
GCTGCTTTCGATAAGTCTCTAGCCATTTAAAATTTTTGATGACCTGCTGCGACGCTTTTTTTCTGGCAAG
ATAGTCTTGTAAATGCGGGCCAAGATCTGCACACTGGTATTTCGGTTTTTGGGGCCGCGGGCGGCGACGG
GGCCCGTGCGTCCCAGCGCACATGTTCGGCGAGGCGGGGCCTGCGAGCGCGGCCACCGAGAATCGGACGG
GGGTAGTCTCAAGCTGGCCGGCCTGCTCTGGTGCCTGGCCTCGCGCCGCCGTGTATCGCCCCGCCCTGGG
CGGCAAGGCTGGCCCGGTCGGCACCAGTTGCGTGAGCGGAAAGATGGCCGCTTCCCGGCCCTGCTGCAGG
GAGCTCAAAATGGAGGACGCGGCGCTCGGGAGAGCGGGCGGGTGAGTCACCCACACAAAGGAAAAGGGCC
TTTCCGTCCTCAGCCGTCGCTTCATGTGACTCCACGGAGTACCGGGCGCCGTCCAGGCACCTCGATTAGT
TCTCGAGCTTTTGGAGTACGTCGTCTTTAGGTTGGGGGGAGGGGTTTTATGCGATGGAGTTTCCCCACAC
TGAGTGGGTGGAGACTGAAGTTAGGCCAGCTTGGCACTTGATGTAATTCTCCTTGGAATTTGCCCTTTTT
GAGTTTGGATCTTGGTTCATTCTCAAGCCTCAGACAGTGGTTCAAAGTTTTTTTCTTCCATTTCAGGTGT
CGTGACGTACGGCCACCATGACCGAGTACAAGCCCACGGTGCGCCTCGCCACCCGCGACGACGTCCCCAG
GGCCGTACGCACCCTCGCCGCCGCGTTCGCCGACTACCCCGCCACGCGCCACACCGTCGATCCGGACCGC
CACATCGAGCGGGTCACCGAGCTGCAAGAACTCTTCCTCACGCGCGTCGGGCTCGACATCGGCAAGGTGT
GGGTCGCGGACGACGGCGCCGCCGTGGCGGTCTGGACCACGCCGGAGAGCGTCGAAGCGGGGGCGGTGTT
CGCCGAGATCGGCCCGCGCATGGCCGAGTTGAGCGGTTCCCGGCTGGCCGCGCAGCAACAGATGGAAGGC
CTCCTGGCGCCGCACCGGCCCAAGGAGCCCGCGTGGTTCCTGGCCACCGTCGGAGTCTCGCCCGACCACC
AGGGCAAGGGTCTGGGCAGCGCCGTCGTGCTCCCCGGAGTGGAGGCGGCCGAGCGCGCCGGGGTGCCCGC
CTTCCTGGAGACCTCCGCGCCCCGCAACCTCCCCTTCTACGAGCGGCTCGGCTTCACCGTCACCGCCGAC
GTCGAGGTGCCCGAAGGACCGCGCACCTGGTGCATGACCCGCAAGCCCGGTGCCTGAACGCGTTAAGTCG
ACAATCAACCTCTGGATTACAAAATTTGTGAAAGATTGACTGGTATTCTTAACTATGTTGCTCCTTTTAC
GCTATGTGGATACGCTGCTTTAATGCCTTTGTATCATGCTATTGCTTCCCGTATGGCTTTCATTTTCTCC
TCCTTGTATAAATCCTGGTTGCTGTCTCTTTATGAGGAGTTGTGGCCCGTTGTCAGGCAACGTGGCGTGG
TGTGCACTGTGTTTGCTGACGCAACCCCCACTGGTTGGGGCATTGCCACCACCTGTCAGCTCCTTTCCGG
GACTTTCGCTTTCCCCCTCCCTATTGCCACGGCGGAACTCATCGCCGCCTGCCTTGCCCGCTGCTGGACA
GGGGCTCGGCTGTTGGGCACTGACAATTCCGTGGTGTTGTCGGGGAAATCATCGTCCTTTCCTTGGCTGC
TCGCCTGTGTTGCCACCTGGATTCTGCGCGGGACGTCCTTCTGCTACGTCCCTTCGGCCCTCAATCCAGC
GGACCTTCCTTCCCGCGGCCTGCTGCCGGCTCTGCGGCCTCTTCCGCGTCTTCGCCTTCGCCCTCAGACG
AGTCGGATCTCCCTTTGGGCCGCCTCCCCGCGTCGACTTTAAGACCAATGACTTACAAGGCAGCTGTAGA
TCTTAGCCACTTTTTAAAAGAAAAGGGGGGACTGGAAGGGCTAATTCACTCCCAACGAAGACAAGATCTG
CTTTTTGCTTGTACTGGGTCTCTCTGGTTAGACCAGATCTGAGCCTGGGAGCTCTCTGGCTAACTAGGGA
ACCCACTGCTTAAGCCTCAATAAAGCTTGCCTTGAGTGCTTCAAGTAGTGTGTGCCCGTCTGTTGTGTGA
CTCTGGTAACTAGAGATCCCTCAGACCCTTTTAGTCAGTGTGGAAAATCTCTAGCAGTACGTATAGTAGT
TCATGTCATCTTATTATTCAGTATTTATAACTTGCAAAGAAATGAATATCAGAGAGTGAGAGGAACTTGT
TTATTGCAGCTTATAATGGTTACAAATAAAGCAATAGCATCACAAATTTCACAAATAAAGCATTTTTTTC
ACTGCATTCTAGTTGTGGTTTGTCCAAACTCATCAATGTATCTTATCATGTCTGGCTCTAGCTATCCCGC
CCCTAACTCCGCCCATCCCGCCCCTAACTCCGCCCAGTTCCGCCCATTCTCCGCCCCATGGCTGACTAAT
TTTTTTTATTTATGCAGAGGCCGAGGCCGCCTCGGCCTCTGAGCTATTCCAGAAGTAGTGAGGAGGCTTT
TTTGGAGGCCTAGGGACGTACCCAATTCGCCCTATAGTGAGTCGTATTACGCGCGCTCACTGGCCGTCGT
TTTACAACGTCGTGACTGGGAAAACCCTGGCGTTACCCAACTTAATCGCCTTGCAGCACATCCCCCTTTC
GCCAGCTGGCGTAATAGCGAAGAGGCCCGCACCGATCGCCCTTCCCAACAGTTGCGCAGCCTGAATGGCG
AATGGG
[124 nt withheld, positions 3367-3490]
C
[91 nt withheld, positions 3492-3582]
A
[49 nt withheld, positions 3584-3632]
CCTTTGACGTTGGAGTCCACGTTCTTT
[37 nt withheld, positions 3660-3696]
ACCCTATCTCGGTCTATTCTTTTGATTTATAAGGGATTTTGCCGATTTCGGCCTATTGGTTAAAAAATGA
GCTGATTTAACAAAAATTTAACGCGAATTTTAACAAAATATTAACGCTTACAATTTAGGTGGCACTTTTC
GGGGAAATGTGCGCGGAACCCCTATTTGTTTATTTTTCTAAATACATTCAAATATGTATCCGCTCATGAG
ACAATAACCCTGATAAATGCTTCAATAATATTGAAAAAGGAAGAGTATGAGTATTCAACATTTCCGTGTC
GCCCTTATTCCCTTTTTTGCGGCATTTTGCCTTCCTGTTTTTGCTCACCCAGAAACGCTGGTGAAAGTAA
AAGATGCTGAAGATCAGTTGGGTGCACGAGTGGGTTACATCGAACTGGATCTCAACAGCGGTAAGATCCT
TGAGAGTTTTCGCCCCGAAGAACGTTTTCCAATGATGAGCACTTTTAAAGTTCTGCTATGTGGCGCGGTA
TTATCCCGTATTGACGCCGGGCAAGAGCAACTCGGTCGCCGCATACACTATTCTCAGAATGACTTGGTTG
AGTACTCACCAGTCACAGAAAAGCATCTTACGGATGGCATGACAGTAAGAGAATTATGCAGTGCTGCCAT
AACCATGAGTGATAACACTGCGGCCAACTTACTTCTGACAACGATCGGAGGACCGAAGGAGCTAACCGCT
TTTTTGCACAACATGGGGGATCATGTAACTCGCCTTGATCGTTGGGAACCGGAGCTGAATGAAGCCATAC
CAAACGACGAGCGTGACACCACGATGCCTGTAGCAATGGCAACAACGTTGCGCAAACTATTAACTGGCGA
ACTACTTACTCTAGCTTCCCGGCAACAATTAATAGACTGGATGGAGGCGGATAAAGTTGCAGGACCACTT
CTGCGCTCGGCCCTTCCGGCTGGCTGGTTTATTGCTGATAAATCTGGAGCCGGTGAGCGTGGGTCTCGCG
GTATCATTGCAGCACTGGGGCCAGATGGTAAGCCCTCCCGTATCGTAGTTATCTACACGACGGGGAGTCA
GGCAACTATGGATGAACGAAATAGACAGATCGCTGAGATAGGTGCCTCACTGATTAAGCATTGGTAACTG
TCAGACCAAGTTTACTCATATATACTTTAGATTGATTTAAAACTTCATTTTTAATTTAAAAGGATCTAGG
TGAAGATCCTTTTTGATAATCTCATGACCAAAATCCCTTAACGTGAGTTTTCGTTCCACTGAGCGTCAGA
CCCCGTAGAAAAGATCAAAGGATCTTCTTGAGATCCTTTTTTTCTGCGCGTAATCTGCTGCTTGCAAACA
AAAAAACCACCGCTACCAGCGGTGGTTTGTTTGCCGGATCAAGAGCTACCAACTCTTTTTCCGAAGGTAA
CTGGCTTCAGCAGAGCGCAGATACCAAATACTGTTCTTCTAGTGTAGCCGTAGTTAGGCCACCACTTCAA
GAACTCTGTAGCACCGCCTACATACCTCGCTCTGCTAATCCTGTTACCAGTGGCTGCTGCCAGTGGCGAT
AAGTCGTGTCTTACCGGGTTGGACTCAAGACGATAGTTACCGGATAAGGCGCAGCGGTCGGGCTGAACGG
GGGGTTCGTGCACACAGCCCAGCTTGGAGCGAACGACCTACACCGAACTGAGATACCTACAGCGTGAGCT
ATGAGAAAGCGCCACGCTTCCCGAAGGGAGAAAGGCGGACAGGTATCCGGTAAGCGGCAGGGTCGGAACA
GGAGAGCGCACGAGGGAGCTTCCAGGGGGAAACGCCTGGTATCTTTATAGTCCTGTCGGGTTTCGCCACC
TCTGACTTGAGCGTCGATTTTTGTGATGCTCGTCAGGGGGGCGGAGCCTATGGAAAAACGCCAGCAACGC
GGCCTTTTTACGGTTCCTGGCCTTTTGCTGGCCTTTTGCTCACATGTTCTTTCCTGCGTTATCCCCTGAT
TCTGTGGATAACCGTATTACCGCCTTTGAGTGAGCTGATACCGCTCGCCGCAGCCGAACGACCGAGCGCA
GCGAGTCAGTGAGCGAGGAAGCGGAAGAGCGCCCAATACGCAAACCGCCTCTCCCCGCGCGTTGGCCGAT
TCATTAATGCAGCTGGCACGACAGGTTTCCCGACTGGAAAGCGGGCAGTGAGCGCAACGCAATTAATGTG
AGTTAGCTCACTCATTAGGCACCCCAGGCTTTACACTTTATGCTTCCGGCTCGTATGTTGTGTGGAATTG
TGAGCGGATAACAATTTCACACAGGAAACAGCTATGACCATGATTACGCCAAGCGCGCAATTAACCCTCA
CTAAAGGGAACAAAAGCTGGAGCTGCAAGCTTAATGTAGTCTTATGCAATACTCTTGTAGTCTTGCAACA
TGGTAACGATGAGTTAGCAACATGCCTTACAAGGAGAGAAAAAGCACCGTGCATGCCGATTGGTGGAAGT
AAGGTGGTACGATCGTGCCTTATTAGGAAGGCAACAGACGGGTCTGACATGGATTGGACGAACCACTGAA
TTGCCGCATTGCAGAGATATTGTATTTAAGTGCCTAGCTCGATACATAAACGGGTCTCTCTGGTTAGACC
AGATCTGAGCCTGGGAGCTCTCTGGCTAACTAGGGAACCCACTGCTTAAGCCTCAATAAAGCTTGCCTTG
AGTGCTTCAAGTAGTGTGTGCCCGTCTGTTGTGTGACTCTGGTAACTAGAGATCCCTCAGACCCTTTTAG
TCAGTGTGGAAAATCTCTAGCAGTGGCGCCCGAACAGGGACTTGAAAGCGAAAGGGAAACCAGAGGAGCT
CTCTCGACGCAGGACTCGGCTTGCTGAAGCGCGCACGGCAAGAGGCGAGGGGCGGCGACTGGTGAGTACG
CCAAAAATTTTGACTAGCGGAGGCTAGAAGGAGAGAGATGGGTGCGAGAGCGTCAGTATTAAGCGGGGGA
GAATTAGATCGCGATGGGAAAAAATTCGGTTAAGGCCAGGGGGAAAGAAAAAATATAAATTAAAACATAT
AGTATGGGCAAGCAGGGAGCTAGAACGATTCGCAGTTAATCCTGGCCTGTTAGAAACATCAGAAGGCTGT
AGACAAATACTGGGACAGCTACAACCATCCCTTCAGACAGGATCAGAAGAACTTAGATCATTATATAATA
CAGTAGCAACCCTCTATTGTGTGCATCAAAGGATAGAGATAAAAGACACCAAGGAAGCTTTAGACAAGAT
AGAGGAAGAGCAAAACAAAAGTAAGACCACCGCACAGCAAGCGGCCGCTGATCTTCAGACCTGGAGGAGG
AGATATGAGGGACAATTGGAGAAGTGAATTATATAAATATAAAGTAGTAAAAATTGAACCATTAGGAGTA
GCACCCACCAAGGCAAAGAGAAGAGTGGTGCAGAGAGAAAAAAGAGCAGTGGGAATAGGAGCTTTGTTCC
TTGGGTTCTTGGGAGCAGCAGGAAGCACTATGGGCGCAGCGTCAATGACGCTGACGGTACAGGCCAGACA
ATTATTGTCTGGTATAGTGCAGCAGCAGAACAATTTGCTGAGGGCTATTGAGGCGCAACAGCATCTGTTG
CAACTCACAGTCTGGGGCATCAAGCAGCTCCAGGCAAGAATCCTGGCTGTGGAAAGATACCTAAAGGATC
AACAGCTCCTGGGGATTTGGGGTTGCTCTGGAAAACTCATTTGCACCACTGCTGTGCCTTGGAATGCTAG
TTGGAGTAATAAATCTCTGGAACAGATTTGGAATCACACGACCTGGATGGAGTGGGACAGAGAAATTAAC
AATTACACAAGCTTAATACACTCCTTAATTGAAGAATCGCAAAACCAGCAAGAAAAGAATGAACAAGAAT
TATTGGAATTAGATAAATGGGCAAGTTTGTGGAATTGGTTTAACATAACAAATTGGCTGTGGTATATAAA
ATTATTCATAATGATAGTAGGAGGCTTGGTAGGTTTAAGAATAGTTTTTGCTGTACTTTCTATAGTGAAT
AGAGTTAGGCAGGGATATTCACCATTATCGTTTCAGACCCACCTCCCAACCCCGAGGGGACCCAGAGAGG
GCCTATTTCCCATGATTCCTTCATATTTGCATATACGATACAAGGCTGTTAGAGAGATAATTAGAATTAA
TTTGACTGTAAACACAAAGATATTAGTACAAAATACGTGACGTAGAAAGTAATAATTTCTTGGGTAGTTT
GCAGTTTTAAAATTATGTTTTAAAATGGACTATCATATGCTTACCGTAACTTGAAAGTATTTCGATTTCT
TGGCTTTATATATCTTGTGGAAAGGACGAAACACCGGTTGGAGTTCATTGGATGCGGTTTTAGAGCTAGA
AATAGCAAGTTAAAATAAGGCTAGTCCGTTATCAACTTGAAAAAGTGGCACCGAGTCGGTGCTTTTTTAA
GCTTGGCGTAACTAGATCTTGAGACAAATGGCAGTATTCATCCACAATTTTAAAAGAAAAGGGGGGATTG
GGGGGTACAGTGCAGGGGAAAGAATAGTAGACATAATAGCAACAGACATACAAACTAAAGAATTACAAAA
ACAAATTACAAAAATTCAAAATTTTCGGGTTTATTACAGGGACAGCAGAGATCCACTTTGGCGCCGGCTC
GAGGGGG
Features (pLannotate 1.2.2; 29 found; start..end, strand, type, name):
     14..80      +  CDS            small t antigen (fragment): SV40 (simian virus 40) small t antigen
    106..317     +  promoter       EF-1α core promoter: core promoter for human elongation factor EF-1α
    318..1256    +  intron         EF-1α intron A: intron upstream of the start codon of human EF-1α
   1278..1877    +  CDS            PuroR (fragment): puromycin N-acetyltransferase; pac from Streptomyces; confers resistance to puromycin
   1893..2481    +  misc_feature   WPRE: woodchuck hepatitis virus posttranscriptional regulatory element
   2532..2551    +  misc_feature   cPPT/CTS (fragment): central polypurine tract and central termination sequence of HIV-1
   2553..2786    +  LTR            3' LTR (ΔU3): self-inactivating 3' long terminal repeat (LTR) from HIV-1
   2864..2985    +  polyA_signal   SV40 poly(A) signal: SV40 polyadenylation signal
   3025..3160    +  rep_origin     SV40 ori: SV40 origin of replication
   3181..3199    -  promoter       T7 promoter: promoter for bacteriophage T7 RNA polymerase
   3207..3362    +  CDS            lacZα (fragment): LacZα fragment of β-galactosidase; lacZ fragment
   3367..3795    +  rep_origin     f1 ori (sequence partly withheld): f1 bacteriophage origin of replication; arrow indicates direction of (+) strand synthesis
   3848..3952    +  promoter       AmpR promoter: bla
   3953..4813    +  CDS            AmpR: β-lactamase; bla; confers resistance to ampicillin, carbenicillin, and related antibiotics
   4984..5572    +  rep_origin     ori: high-copy-number ColE1/pMB1/pBR322/pUC origin of replication
   5755..5847    +  CDS            lacI (fragment): lac repressor; lacI; The lac repressor binds to the lac operator to inhibit transcription in E. coli. This inhibition can be relieved by adding lactose or isopropyl-β-D-thiogalactopyranoside (IPTG).
   5860..5881    +  protein_bind   CAP binding site: CAP binding activates transcription in the presence of cAMP. E. coli catabolite activator protein
   5896..5926    +  promoter       lac promoter: promoter for the E. coli lac operon
   5934..5950    +  protein_bind   lac operator: The lac repressor binds to the lac operator to inhibit transcription in E. coli. This inhibition can be relieved by adding lactose or isopropyl-β-D-thiogalactopyranoside (IPTG). lac repressor encoded by lacI
   5995..6013    +  promoter       T3 promoter: promoter for bacteriophage T3 RNA polymerase
   6041..6267    +  promoter       RSV promoter: Rous sarcoma virus enhancer/promoter
   6268..6448    +  LTR            5' LTR (truncated): truncated 5' long terminal repeat (LTR) from HIV-1
   6495..6620    +  misc_feature   HIV-1 Ψ: packaging signal of human immunodeficiency virus type 1
   6604..6967    +  CDS            HIV-1 gag (fragment): gag protein from human immunodeficiency virus 1; gag
   7113..7346    +  misc_feature   RRE: The Rev response element (RRE) of HIV-1 allows for Rev-dependent mRNA export from the nucleus to the cytoplasm.
   7723..7749    +  CDS            Rev (fragment): human immunodeficiency virus 1 (HIV-1) Rev protein; rev; enhances nuclear export of unspliced and incompletely spliced viral mRNAs
   7753..7993    +  promoter       U6 promoter: RNA polymerase III promoter for human U6 snRNA
   8023..8098    +  misc_RNA       gRNA scaffold: guide RNA scaffold for the Streptococcus pyogenes CRISPR/Cas9 system
   8154..8271    +  misc_feature   cPPT/CTS: central polypurine tract and central termination sequence of HIV-1
