[The description below was written by a language model from this plasmid's Addgene catalogue record and pLannotate feature annotations shown in this document.]
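Description:
KSR1 gRNA (BRDN0001147076) is a third-generation lentiviral CRISPR guide plasmid built on the lentiGuide-Puro backbone, carrying a single guide RNA designed against human KSR1 (kinase suppressor of Ras 1; designed to the NM_014238.1 reference transcript). It is propagated in E. coli through a high-copy ColE1/pUC-type origin with ampicillin selection from the AmpR (β-lactamase) cassette. The bacterial portion also retains an f1 origin, lac regulatory remnants and T7/T3 promoters. The assembled sequence is about 8.3 kb.

The lentiviral transfer cassette begins with an RSV promoter fused to a truncated HIV-1 5' LTR, which drives Tat-independent production of the viral genomic RNA in packaging cells. This is followed by the Ψ packaging signal with a partial gag sequence, the Rev response element for Rev-dependent nuclear export, and a cPPT/CTS element that aids nuclear import of the reverse-transcribed genome. The cassette ends with a self-inactivating ΔU3 3' LTR. Within this unit, a human U6 RNA polymerase III promoter transcribes the KSR1-specific spacer fused to the Streptococcus pyogenes Cas9 guide scaffold. Separately, an EF-1α core promoter with its intron A drives the puromycin N-acetyltransferase gene, stabilised by a downstream WPRE, allowing puromycin selection of transduced mammalian cells.

The plasmid does not encode Cas9, so it must be paired with a separate Cas9 vector such as lentiCas9-Blast or used in cells already expressing Cas9. It belongs to a human kinome guide collection associated with work on optimised sgRNA design, and is suited to knocking out KSR1 in human cells by lentiviral delivery.
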