Addgene plasmid #77860: KSR1 gRNA (BRDN0001147076)
Purpose: 3rd generation lentiviral gRNA plasmid targeting human KSR1
Depositing lab: John Doench & David Root. Depositing organization: Broad Institute. Publication: Optimized sgRNA design to maximize activity and minimize off-target effects of CRISPR-Cas9. Doench JG, Fusi N, Sullender M, Hegde M, Vaimberg EW, Donovan KF, Smith I, Tothova Z, Wilen C, Orchard R, Virgin HW, Listgarten J, Root DE. Nat Biotechnol. 2016 Jan 18. doi: 10.1038/nbt.3437. PubMed 26780180.
Backbone
  Vector backbone: lentiGuide-Puro
  Backbone manufacturer: Zhang Lab (Addgene plasmid # 52963)
  Vector type: Mammalian Expression, Lentiviral, CRISPR
  Selectable markers: Puromycin
Growth in bacteria
  Bacterial resistance: Ampicillin, 100 μg/mL
  Growth temperature: 37°C
  Growth strain: DH5alpha
  Copy number: High Copy
Gene/Insert
  Gene/Insert name: KSR1 (alt names: KSR1; NM_014238.1)
  gRNA/shRNA sequence: GTTGGAGTTCATTGGATGCG
  Species: H. sapiens (human)
  Entrez Gene: KSR1 (a.k.a. KSR, RSU2)
  Promoter: hU6
  Cloning method: Unknown
  Sequencing primers: 5′ U6-F; 3′ pS2-R
Terms and licenses: Academic/Nonprofit Terms; Industry Terms: Not Available to Industry
Depositor comments: The gRNA was designed to target the following Genbank reference sequence(s): NM_014238.1. Note that this plasmid does NOT contain Cas9. It should be used in conjunction with lentiCas9-Blast (Addgene #52962) or otherwise with cell lines already expressing Cas9. Browse the full kinome gRNA library at http://www.addgene.org/pooled-library/broadgpp-human-kinome/ or visit http://www.broadinstitute.org/rnai/public/ for detailed protocols and information.
How to cite: KSR1 gRNA (BRDN0001147076) was a gift from John Doench & David Root (Addgene plasmid # 77860 ; http://n2t.net/addgene:77860 ; RRID:Addgene_77860)
