>Addgene plasmid #77860 | KSR1 gRNA (BRDN0001147076) | depositor partial sequence | sequence record 145320 | Target Sequence
GTTGGAGTTCATTGGATGCG
