>Addgene plasmid #77860 | KSR1 gRNA (BRDN0001147076) | addgene partial sequence | sequence record 188541 | hU6-F
TATATCTTGTGGAAAGGACGAAACACCGGTTGGAGTTCATTGGATGCGGTTTTAGAGCTAGAAATAGCAA
GTTAAAATAAGGCTAGTCCGTTATCAACTTGAAAAAGTGGCACCGAGTCGGTGCTTTTTTAAGCTTGGCG
TAACTAGATCTTGAGACAAATGGCAGTATTCATCCACAATTTTAAAAGAAAAGGGGGGATTGGGGGGTAC
AGTGCAGGGGAAAGAATAGTAGACATAATAGCAACAGACATACAAACTAAAGAATTACAAAAACAAATTA
CAAAAATTCNAAATTTTCGGGTTTATTACAGGGCACAGCANAGATCCACTTTGGCGCCGGCTCNAGGGGG
CCCGGGTGCAAAGATGGATAAAGTTTTAAACANAGAGGAATCTTTGCAGCTAATGGACCTTCTAGGTCTT
GAAAGGAGTGGGAATTGGCTCCGGTGCCCGTCAGTGGGCAGAGCGCACATCGGCCCACAGTCCCCGAAGA
AGTTGGGGGGGANGGGGTCGGGCAATTGATCCCGGTGCCTANAGAAACGTGGCNCGGGGNTNAAACTGGN
AAAANTNGAT
